>Addgene plasmid #85895 | AB.pCCL.sin.cPPT.GFP.miR-615-3p.sensor.PGK.dNGFR.WPRE | addgene full sequence | sequence record 170124 | Addgene NGS Result
ATGGTGAGCAAGGGCGAGGAGCTGTTCACCGGGGTGGTGCCCATCCTGGTCGAGCTGGACGGCGACGTAA
ACGGCCACAAGTTCAGCGTGTCCGGCGAGGGCGAGGGCGATGCCACCTACGGCAAGCTGACCCTGAAGTT
CATCTGCACCACCGGCAAGCTGCCCGTGCCCTGGCCCACCCTCGTGACCACCCTGACCTACGGCGTGCAG
TGCTTCAGCCGCTACCCCGACCACATGAAGCAGCACGACTTCTTCAAGTCCGCCATGCCCGAAGGCTACG
TCCAGGAGCGCACCATCTTCTTCAAGGACGACGGCAACTACAAGACCCGCGCCGAGGTGAAGTTCGAGGG
CGACACCCTGGTGAACCGCATCGAGCTGAAGGGCATCGACTTCAAGGAGGACGGCAACATCCTGGGGCAC
AAGCTGGAGTACAACTACAACAGCCACAACGTCTATATCATGGCCGACAAGCAGAAGAACGGCATCAAGG
TGAACTTCAAGATCCGCCACAACATCGAGGACGGCAGCGTGCAGCTCGCCGACCACTACCAGCAGAACAC
CCCCATCGGCGACGGCCCCGTGCTGCTGCCCGACAACCACTACCTGAGCACCCAGTCCGCCCTGAGCAAA
GACCCCAACGAGAAGCGCGATCACATGGTCCTGCTGGAGTTCGTGACCGCCGCCGGGATCACTCTCGGCA
TGGACGAGCTGTACAAGTAAAGCGGCCGCGTCGAGAGATGGGGGAGGCTAACTGAGCTAGCCGACCTTAA
CTGGGGAGTACCAATCGTCGTAGCAAGAGGGAGACCCAGGCTCGGAAAGAGGGAGACCCAGGCTCGGAAA
GAGGGAGACCCAGGCTCGGAAAGAGGGAGACCCAGGCTCGGAAAGAGGGAGACCCAGGCTCGGAAAGAGG
GAGACCCAGGCTCGGAACCGGTACTAGCTTAGTCATGCACCGGGCTGCAGGAATTCGATGACAGGCGCAG
CTTCCGAGGGATTTGAGATCCAGACATGATAAGATACATTGATGAGTTTGGACAAACCAAAACTAGAATG
CAGTGAAAAAAATGCCTTATTTGTGAAATTTGTGATGCTATTGCCTTATTTGTAACCATTATAAGCTGCA
ATAAACAAGTTAACAACAACAATTGCATTCATTTTATGTTTCAGGTTCAGGGGGAGGTGTGGGAGGTTTT
TTAAAGCAAGTAAAACCTCTACAAATGTGGTATGGCTGATTATGATCAGATCTCTCGAGGCTAGTCTCGT
GATCGATAAAATTTTGAATTTTTGTAATTTGTTTTTGTAATTCTTTAGTTTGTATGTCTGTTGCTATTAT
GTCTACTATTCTTTCCCCTGCACTGTACCCCCCAATCCCCCCTTTTCTTTTAAAAGTTAACCGATACCGT
CGAGATCCGTTCACTAATCGAATGGATCTGTCTCTGTCTCTCTCTCCACCTTCTTCTTCTATTCCTTCGG
GCCTGTCGGGTCCCCTCGGGGTTGGGAGGTGGGTCTGAAACGATAATGGTGAATATCCCTGCCTAACTCT
ATTCACTATAGAAAGTACAGCAAAAACTATTCTTAAACCTACCAAGCCTCCTACTATCATTATGAATAAT
TTTATATACCACAGCCAATTTGTTATGTTAAACCAATTCCACAAACTTGCCCATTTATCTAATTCCAATA
ATTCTTGTTCATTCTTTTCTTGCTGGTTTTGCGATTCTTCAATTAAGGAGTGTATTAAGCTTGTGTAATT
GTTAATTTCTCTGTCCCACTCCATCCAGGTCGTGTGATTCCAAATCTGTTCCAGAGATTTATTACTCCAA
CTAGCATTCCAAGGCACAGCAGTGGTGCAAATGAGTTTTCCAGAGCAACCCCAAATCCCCAGGAGCTGTT
GATCCTTTAGGTATCTTTCCACAGCCAGGATTCTTGCCTGGAGCTGCTTGATGCCCCAGACTGTGAGTTG
CAACAGATGCTGTTGCGCCTCAATAGCCCTCAGCAAATTGTTCTGCTGCTGCACTATACCAGACAATAAT
TGTCTGGCCTGTACCGTCAGCGTCATTGACGCTGCGCCCATAGTGCTTCCTGCTGCTCCCAAGAACCCAA
GGAACAAAGCTCCTATTCCCACTGCTCTTTTTTCTCTCTGCACCACTCTTCTCTTTGCCTTGGTGGGTGC
TACTCCTAATGGTTCAATTTTTACTACTTTATATTTATATAATTCACTTCTCCAATTGTCCCTCATATCT
CCTCCTCCAGGTCTGAAGATCAGCGGCCGCTTGCTGTGCGGTGGTCTTACTTTTGTTTTGCTCTTCCTCT
ATCTTGTCTAAAGCTTCCTTGGTGTCTTTTATCTCTATCCTTTGATGCACACAATAGAGGGTTGCTACTG
TATTATATAATGATCTAAGTTCTTCTGATCCTGTCTGAAGGGATGGTTGTAGCTGTCCCAGTATTTGTCT
ACAGCCTTCTGATGTTTCTAACAGGCCAGGATTAACTGCGAATCGTTCTAGCTCCCTGCTTGCCCATACT
ATATGTTTTAATTTATATTTTTTCTTTCCCCCTGGCCTTAACCGAATTTTTTCCCATCGCGATCTAATTC
TCCCCCGCTTAATACTGACGCTCTCGCACCCATCTCTCTCCTTCTAGCCTCCGCTAGTCAAAATTTTTGG
CGTACTCACCAGTCGCCGCCCCTCGCCTCTTGCCGTGCGCGCTTCAGCAAGCCGAGTCCTGCGTCGAGAG
AGCTCCTCTGGTTTCCCTTTCGCTTTCAAGTCCCTGTTCGGGCGCCACTGCTAGAGATTTTCCACACTGA
CTAAAAGGGTCTGAGGGATCTCTAGTTACCAGAGTCACACAACAGACGGGCACACACTACTTGAAGCACT
CAAGGCAAGCTTTATTGAGGCTTAAGCAGTGGGTTCCCTAGTTAGCCAGAGAGCTCCCAGGCTCAGATCT
GGTCTAACCAGAGAGACCCCGGTTCACTAAACGAGCTCTGCTTATATAGACCTCCCACCGTACACGCCTA
CCGCCCATTTGCGTCAATGGGGCGGAGTTGTTACGACATTTTGGAAAGTCCCGTTGATTTTGGTGCCAAA
ACAAACTCCCATTGACGTCAATGGGGTGGAGACTTGGAAATCCCCGTGAGTCAAACCGCTATCCACGCCC
ATTGATGTACTGCCAAAACCGCATCACCATGGTAATAGCGATGACTAATACGTAGATGTACTGCCAAGTA
GGAAAGTCCCATAAGGTCATGTACTGGGCATAATGCCAGGCGGGCCATTTACCGTCATTGACGTCAATAG
GGGGCGTACTTGGCATATGATACACTTGATGTACTGCCAAGTGGGCAGTTTACCGTAAATACTCCACCCA
TTGACGTCAATGGAAAGTCCCTATTGGCGTTACTATGGGAACATACGTCATTATTGACGTCAATGGGCGG
GGGTCGTTGGGCGGTCAGCCAGGCGGGCCATTTACCGTAAGTTATGTAACGCGGAACTCCATATATGGGC
TATGAACTAATGACCCCGTAATTGATTACTATTAATAACTAGTCAATAATCAATGTCAACATGGCGGTAA
TGTTGGACATGAGCCAATATAAATGTACATATTATGATATGGATACAACGTATGCAATGGCCAAGCTTGC
AGCTCCAGCTTTTGTTCCCTTTAGTGAGGGTTAATTGCGCGCTTGGCGTAATCATGGTCATAGCTGTTTC
CTGTGTGAAATTGTTATCCGCTCACAATTCCACACAACATACGAGCCGGAAGCATAAAGTGTAAAGCCTG
GGGTGCCTAATGAGTGAGCTAACTCACATTAATTGCGTTGCGCTCACTGCCCGCTTTCCAGTCGGGAAAC
CTGTCGTGCCAGCTGCATTAATGAATCGGCCAACGCGCGGGGAGAGGCGGTTTGCGTATTGGGCGCTCTT
CCGCTTCCTCGCTCACTGACTCGCTGCGCTCGGTCGTTCGGCTGCGGCGAGCGGTATCAGCTCACTCAAA
GGCGGTAATACGGTTATCCACAGAATCAGGGGATAACGCAGGAAAGAACATGTGAGCAAAAGGCCAGCAA
AAGGCCAGGAACCGTAAAAAGGCCGCGTTGCTGGCGTTTTTCCATAGGCTCCGCCCCCCTGACGAGCATC
ACAAAAATCGACGCTCAAGTCAGAGGTGGCGAAACCCGACAGGACTATAAAGATACCAGGCGTTTCCCCC
TGGAAGCTCCCTCGTGCGCTCTCCTGTTCCGACCCTGCCGCTTACCGGATACCTGTCCGCCTTTCTCCCT
TCGGGAAGCGTGGCGCTTTCTCATAGCTCACGCTGTAGGTATCTCAGTTCGGTGTAGGTCGTTCGCTCCA
AGCTGGGCTGTGTGCACGAACCCCCCGTTCAGCCCGACCGCTGCGCCTTATCCGGTAACTATCGTCTTGA
GTCCAACCCGGTAAGACACGACTTATCGCCACTGGCAGCAGCCACTGGTAACAGGATTAGCAGAGCGAGG
TATGTAGGCGGTGCTACAGAGTTCTTGAAGTGGTGGCCTAACTACGGCTACACTAGAAGAACAGTATTTG
GTATCTGCGCTCTGCTGAAGCCAGTTACCTTCGGAAAAAGAGTTGGTAGCTCTTGATCCGGCAAACAAAC
CACCGCTGGTAGCGGTGGTTTTTTTGTTTGCAAGCAGCAGATTACGCGCAGAAAAAAAGGATCTCAAGAA
GATCCTTTGATCTTTTCTACGGGGTCTGACGCTCAGTGGAACGAAAACTCACGTTAAGGGATTTTGGTCA
TGAGATTATCAAAAAGGATCTTCACCTAGATCCTTTTAAATTAAAAATGAAGTTTTAAATCAATCTAAAG
TATATATGAGTAAACTTGGTCTGACAGTTACCAATGCTTAATCAGTGAGGCACCTATCTCAGCGATCTGT
CTATTTCGTTCATCCATAGTTGCCTGACTCCCCGTCGTGTAGATAACTACGATACGGGAGGGCTTACCAT
CTGGCCCCAGTGCTGCAATGATACCGCGAGACCCACGCTCACCGGCTCCAGATTTATCAGCAATAAACCA
GCCAGCCGGAAGGGCCGAGCGCAGAAGTGGTCCTGCAACTTTATCCGCCTCCATCCAGTCTATTAATTGT
TGCCGGGAAGCTAGAGTAAGTAGTTCGCCAGTTAATAGTTTGCGCAACGTTGTTGCCATTGCTACAGGCA
TCGTGGTGTCACGCTCGTCGTTTGGTATGGCTTCATTCAGCTCCGGTTCCCAACGATCAAGGCGAGTTAC
ATGATCCCCCATGTTGTGCAAAAAAGCGGTTAGCTCCTTCGGTCCTCCGATCGTTGTCAGAAGTAAGTTG
GCCGCAGTGTTATCACTCATGGTTATGGCAGCACTGCATAATTCTCTTACTGTCATGCCATCCGTAAGAT
GCTTTTCTGTGACTGGTGAGTACTCAACCAAGTCATTCTGAGAATAGTGTATGCGGCGACCGAGTTGCTC
TTGCCCGGCGTCAATACGGGATAATACCGCGCCACATAGCAGAACTTTAAAAGTGCTCATCATTGGAAAA
CGTTCTTCGGGGCGAAAACTCTCAAGGATCTTACCGCTGTTGAGATCCAGTTCGATGTAACCCACTCGTG
CACCCAACTGATCTTCAGCATCTTTTACTTTCACCAGCGTTTCTGGGTGAGCAAAAACAGGAAGGCAAAA
TGCCGCAAAAAAGGGAATAAGGGCGACACGGAAATGTTGAATACTCATACTCTTCCTTTTTCAATATTAT
TGAAGCATTTATCAGGGTTATTGTCTCATGAGCGGATACATATTTGAATGTATTTAGAAAAATAAACAAA
TAGGGGTTCCGCGCACATTTCCCCGAAAAGTGCCACCTAAATTGTAAGCGTTAATATTTTGTTAAAATTC
GCGTTAAATTTTTGTTAAATCAGCTCATTTTTTAACCAATAGGCCGAAATCGGCAAAATCCCTTATAAAT
CAAAAGAATAGACCGAGATAGGGT
[37 nt withheld, positions 5975-6011]
AAAGAACGTGGACTCCAACGTCAAAGG
[49 nt withheld, positions 6039-6087]
T
[91 nt withheld, positions 6089-6179]
G
[124 nt withheld, positions 6181-6304]
CCCATTCGCCATTCAGGCTGCGCAACTGTTGGGAAGGGCGATCGGTGCGGGCCTCTTCGCTATTACGCCA
GCTGGCGAAAGGGGGATGTGCTGCAAGGCGATTAAGTTGGGTAACGCCAGGGTTTTCCCAGTCACGACGT
TGTAAAACGACGGCCAGTGAGCGCGCGTAATACGACTCACTATAGGGCGAATTGGGTACGTCCCTAGGCC
TCCAAAAAAGCCTCCTCACTACTTCTGGAATAGCTCAGAGGCCGAGGCGGCCTCGGCCTCTGCATAAATA
AAAAAAATTAGTCAGCCATGGGGCGGAGAATGGGCGGAACTGGGCGGAGTTAGGGGCGGGATGGGCGGAG
TTAGGGGCGGGATAGCTAGAGCCAGACATGATAAGATACATTGATGAGTTTGGACAAACCACAACTAGAA
TGCAGTGAAAAAAATGCTTTATTTGTGAAATTTGTGATGCTATTGCTTTATTTGTAACCATTATAAGCTG
CAATAAACAAGTTCCTCTCACTCTCTGATATTCATTTCTTTGCAAGTTATAAATACTGAATAATAAGATG
ACATGAACTACTACTGCTAGAGATTTTCCACACTGACTAAAAGGGTCTGAGGGATCTCTAGTTACCAGAG
TCACACAACAGACGGGCACACACTACTTGAAGCACTCAAGGCAAGCTTTATTGAGGCTTAAGCAGTGGGT
TCCCTAGTTAGCCAGAGAGCTCCCAGGCTCAGATCTGGTCTAACCAGAGAGACCCAGTACAAGCAAAAAG
CAGATCTTGTCTTCGTTGGGAGTGAATTAGCCCTTCCAGTCCCCCCTTTTCTTTTAAAAAGTGGCTAAGA
TCTACAGCTGCCTTGTAAGTCATTGGTCTTAAAGGTACCGAGCTCGAATTCCAGGCGGGGAGGCGGCCCA
AAGGGAGATCCGACTCGTCTGAGGGCGAAGGCGAAGACGCGGAAGAGGCCGCAGAGCCGGCAGCAGGCCG
CGGGAAGGAAGGTCCGCTGGATTGAGGGCCGAAGGGACGTAGCAGAAGGACGTCCCGCGCAGAATCCAGG
TGGCAACACAGGCGAGCAGCCATGGAAAGGACGTCAGCTTCCCCGACAACACCACGGAATTGTCAGTGCC
CAACAGCCGAGCCCCTGTCCAGCAGCGGGCAAGGCAGGCGGCGATGAGTTCCGCCGTGGCAATAGGGAGG
GGGAAAGCGAAAGTCCCGGAAAGGAGCTGACAGGTGGTGGCAATGCCCCAACCAGTGGGGGTTGCGTCAG
CAAACACAGTGCACACCACGCCACGTTGCCTGACAACGGGCCACAACTCCTCATAAAGAGACAGCAACCA
GGATTTATACAAGGAGGAGAAAATGAAAGCCATACGGGAAGCAATAGCATGATACAAAGGCATTAAAGCA
GCGTATCCACATAGCGTAAAAGGAGCAACATAGTTAAGAATACCAGTCAATCTTTCACAAATTTTGTAAT
CCAGAGGTTGATTGTCGACTCTAGACTCGACTCTAGAGGATCCCCCTGTTCCACCTCTTGAAGGCTATGT
AGGCCACAAGGCCCACAACCACAGCAGCCAGGATGGAGCAATAGACAGGGATGAGGTTGTCGGTGGTGCC
TCGGGTCACCACGGGCTGGGAGCTGCCCATCACTGTGGTCACCACACCTGCCACCGTGCTGGCTATGAGG
TCTTGTTCTGGAGGTGCCTCAGGCTCCTGGGTGCTGGGGGCTGTGCTGTCCGAGCCCTCTGGGGGTGTGG
ACCGTGTAATCCAACGGCCAGGGATCTCCTCGCACTCGGCGTCGGCCCAGCGTGTGCACTCGCGGAGCTG
GCGCTCGGTGTCCTCGCACACGGTGCAGGGCAGGCACGGGTCCACGTGGTTGGCCTCGTCGGAATACGTG
CCGTCGGGGCACTCCTCGCACACGGTGTTCTGCTTGTCCTGGCAGGAGAACACGAGGCCCGAGCCCGCCT
CGCACACGCGGCACGCCTCGCAGCGCCCAGTCGTCTCATCCTGGTAGTAGCCGTAGGCGCAGCGGCACAC
GGCGTCGTCGGCCTCCACGCACGGCGCCGACATGCTCTGGAGCCCCACGCACTCGGTGCACGGCTTGCAC
GGCTCGGTCGCGCTCACCACGTCGGAGAACGTCACGCTGTCCAGGCAGGGCTCACACACGGTCTGGTTGG
CTCCACAAGGCTGGGCCACACCCTCGCCCAGGTTGCAGGCTTTGCAGCACTCACCGCTGTGTGTGTACAG
GCCTGTGGGGCATGCCTCCTTGGCACCTCCAAGGGACACCCCCAGAAGCAGCAACAGCAGCAGGCGCGGC
CCGTCCATGGCGCGGCCGGTGGCACCTGCCCCCATCGCCCGCCTCCCGCGGCAGCGCTCGACTTCCAGCT
CGGTCCGCTTTGCGGACTGATGGGGCTGCGCTGCGCTGCGCTCCAGCGCCCCCCCTGCCCGCCGGAGCTG
GCCGCGGCCCGAATTCCTGCAGCCCGGGGGATCCCCCTGGGGAGAGAGGTCGGTGATTCGGTCAACGAGG
GAGCCGACTGCCGACGTGCGCTCCGGAGGCTTGCAGAATGCGGAACACCGCGCGGGCAGGAACAGGGCCC
ACACTACCGCCCCACACCCCGCCTCCCGCACCGCCCCTTCCCGGCCGCTGCTCTCGGCGCGCCCTGCTGA
GCAGCCGCTATTGGCCACAGCCCATCGCGGTCGGCGCGCTGCCATTGCTCCCTGGCGCTGTCCGTCTGCG
AGGGTACTAGTGAGACGTGCGGCTTCCGTTTGTCACGTCCGGCACGCCGCGAACCGCAAGGAACCTTCCC
GACTTAGGGGCGGAGCAGGAAGCGTCGCCGGGGGGCCCACAAGGGTAGCGGCGAAGATCCGGGTGACGCT
GCGAACGGACGTGAAGAATGTGCGAGACCCAGGGTCGGCGCCGCTGCGTTTCCCGGAACCACGCCCAGAG
CAGCCGCGTCCCTGCGCAAACCCAGGGCTGCCTTGGAAAAGGCGCAACCCCAACCCCGTGGAATTCGATA
TCAAGCTTCTCGAGGGTAGGCGTGTACGGTGGGAGGCCTATATAAGCAGAGCTCGTTTAGTGAACCGTCA
GATCGCCTGGAGACGCCATCCACGCTGTTTTGACCTCCATAGAAGACACCGGGACCGATCCAGCCTCCGC
GGAATTCACC
Features (pLannotate 1.2.2; 34 found; start..end, strand, type, name):
      1..720     +  CDS            EGFP: the original enhanced GFP (Yang et al., 1996) mammalian codon-optimized
    950..969     +  misc_feature   MCS (fragment): pBluescript multiple cloning site
    997..1131    -  polyA_signal   SV40 poly(A) signal: SV40 polyadenylation signal
   1154..1238    -  CDS            large T antigen (fragment): large T antigen from SV40 (simian virus 40)
   1268..1385    -  misc_feature   cPPT/CTS: central polypurine tract and central termination sequence of HIV-1
   1404..1504    -  CDS            Rev (fragment): human immunodeficiency virus 1 (HIV-1) Rev protein; rev; enhances nuclear export of unspliced and incompletely spliced viral mRNAs
   1881..2114    -  misc_feature   RRE: The Rev response element (RRE) of HIV-1 allows for Rev-dependent mRNA export from the nucleus to the cytoplasm.
   2260..2623    -  CDS            HIV-1 gag (fragment): gag protein from human immunodeficiency virus 1; gag
   2607..2732    -  misc_feature   HIV-1 Ψ: packaging signal of human immunodeficiency virus type 1
   2779..2959    -  LTR            5' LTR (truncated): truncated 5' long terminal repeat (LTR) from HIV-1
   2974..3177    -  promoter       CMV promoter: human cytomegalovirus (CMV) immediate early promoter
   3178..3557    -  enhancer       CMV enhancer: human cytomegalovirus immediate early enhancer
   3658..3676    -  promoter       T3 promoter: promoter for bacteriophage T3 RNA polymerase
   3721..3737    -  protein_bind   lac operator: The lac repressor binds to the lac operator to inhibit transcription in E. coli. This inhibition can be relieved by adding lactose or isopropyl-β-D-thiogalactopyranoside (IPTG). lac repressor encoded by lacI
   3745..3775    -  promoter       lac promoter: promoter for the E. coli lac operon
   3790..3811    -  protein_bind   CAP binding site: CAP binding activates transcription in the presence of cAMP. E. coli catabolite activator protein
   3824..3916    -  CDS            lacI (fragment): lac repressor; lacI; The lac repressor binds to the lac operator to inhibit transcription in E. coli. This inhibition can be relieved by adding lactose or isopropyl-β-D-thiogalactopyranoside (IPTG).
   4099..4687    -  rep_origin     ori: high-copy-number ColE1/pMB1/pBR322/pUC origin of replication
   4858..5718    -  CDS            AmpR: β-lactamase; bla; confers resistance to ampicillin, carbenicillin, and related antibiotics
   5719..5823    -  promoter       AmpR promoter: bla
   5876..6304    -  rep_origin     f1 ori (sequence partly withheld): f1 bacteriophage origin of replication; arrow indicates direction of (+) strand synthesis
   6309..6464    -  CDS            lacZα (fragment): LacZα fragment of β-galactosidase; lacZ fragment
   6472..6490    +  promoter       T7 promoter: promoter for bacteriophage T7 RNA polymerase
   6511..6646    -  rep_origin     SV40 ori: SV40 origin of replication
   6686..6807    -  polyA_signal   SV40 poly(A) signal: SV40 polyadenylation signal
   6879..7112    -  LTR            3' LTR (ΔU3): self-inactivating 3' long terminal repeat (LTR) from HIV-1
   7114..7182    -  CDS            nef (fragment): NEF_HV1Z2 - Experimental evidence at protein level: Swiss-Prot protein existence level 1. Extracellular Nef protein targets CD4(+) T-lymphocytes for apoptosis by interacting with CXCR4 surface receptors. From Human immunodeficiency virus type 1 group M subtype D (isolate Z2/CDC-Z34) (HIV-1).
   7199..7787    -  misc_feature   WPRE: woodchuck hepatitis virus posttranscriptional regulatory element
   7801..7819    -  misc_feature   MCS (fragment): pUC18/19 multiple cloning site
   7822..8649    -  CDS            NGFR (fragment): TNR16_HUMAN - Also known as TNFRSF16. Experimental evidence at protein level: Swiss-Prot protein existence level 1. Low affinity receptor which can bind to NGF, BDNF, NTF3, and NTF4. Forms a heterodimeric receptor with SORCS2 that binds the precursor forms of NGF, BDNF and NTF3 with high affinity, and has much lower affinity for mature NGF and BDNF (PubMed:24908487). Plays an important role in differentiation and survival of specific neuronal populations during development (By similarity). Can mediate cell survival as well as cell death of neural cells. Plays a role in the inactivation of RHOA
   8764..8788    -  misc_feature   MCS (fragment): pBluescript multiple cloning site
   8791..9301    -  promoter       hPGK promoter: human phosphoglycerate kinase 1 promoter
   9304..9327    +  misc_feature   MCS (fragment): pBluescript multiple cloning site
   9329..9367    +  promoter       minimal CMV promoter: human cytomegalovirus (CMV) immediate early promoter
