[The description below was written by a language model from this plasmid's Addgene catalogue record and pLannotate feature annotations shown in this document.]
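Description:
AB.pCCL.sin.cPPT.GFP.miR-615-3p.sensor.PGK.dNGFR.WPRE is a third-generation-style, self-inactivating HIV-1 lentiviral transfer plasmid that reports the activity of human miR-615-3p in transduced cells. It is maintained in E. coli through a high-copy ColE1/pUC origin with ampicillin resistance; an f1 origin and an SV40 origin are also annotated. The viral genome is transcribed from a chimeric CMV enhancer/promoter fused to a truncated 5' LTR. It carries the Ψ packaging signal with a gag fragment, the RRE for Rev-dependent nuclear export, the cPPT/CTS, a WPRE, and a ΔU3 3' LTR that disables LTR promoter activity after integration.

The payload is a bidirectional two-reporter cassette. The human PGK promoter drives a truncated NGFR (dNGFR), a signalling-deficient surface marker, followed by the WPRE. Immediately adjacent and facing the opposite way, a minimal CMV promoter drives EGFP, which therefore lies antisense to the viral genome and ends in its own SV40 polyadenylation signal. The catalogue lists PGK as the promoter, consistent with the PGK element providing the activity for both arms. The 171 bp sensor insert, cloned between NheI and AgeI, is not annotated in the feature table. By its name and the unannotated gap between EGFP and its poly(A) signal, it most likely sits in the EGFP 3' UTR as miR-615-3p target sites, though the record does not state the number or design of these sites.

In use, dNGFR marks transduced cells and normalises for expression level, while a loss of GFP relative to dNGFR indicates miR-615-3p-mediated repression. The plasmid belongs to a microRNA sensor collection built for high-throughput measurement of microRNA activity. The sequenced record (9,464 nt) is slightly shorter than the stated total size of 9,480 bp.
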