Addgene plasmid #85895: AB.pCCL.sin.cPPT.GFP.miR-615-3p.sensor.PGK.dNGFR.WPRE
Purpose: Sensor Plasmid
Depositing lab: Brian Brown. Depositing organization: Icahn School of Medicine at Mount Sinai. Publication: High-throughput assessment of microRNA activity and function using microRNA sensor and decoy libraries. Mullokandov G, Baccarini A, Ruzo A, Jayaprakash AD, Tung N, Israelow B, Evans MJ, Sachidanandam R, Brown BD. Nat Methods. 2012 Jul 1;9(8):840-6. doi: 10.1038/nmeth.2078. PubMed 22751203.
Backbone
  Vector backbone: AB.pCCL.sin.cPPT.GFP.PGK.dNGFR.WPRE
  Backbone size w/o insert (bp): 9309
  Total vector size (bp): 9480
  Vector type: Lentiviral
  Selectable markers: eGFP , NGFR
Growth in bacteria
  Bacterial resistance: Ampicillin, 100 μg/mL
  Growth temperature: 37°C
  Growth strain: NEB Stable
  Copy number: High Copy
Gene/Insert
  Gene/Insert name: miR-615-3p Sensor
  Species: H. sapiens (human)
  Insert size (bp): 171
  Entrez Gene: MIR615 (a.k.a. MIRN615, hsa-mir-615, mir-615)
  Promoter: PGK
  Cloning method: Restriction Enzyme; 5′ cloning site NheI (not destroyed); 3′ cloning site AgeI (not destroyed)
  Sequencing primers: 5′ AACAGACATACAAACTAAAG
Terms and licenses: Academic/Nonprofit Terms; Industry Terms: Not Available to Industry
How to cite: AB.pCCL.sin.cPPT.GFP.miR-615-3p.sensor.PGK.dNGFR.WPRE was a gift from Brian Brown (Addgene plasmid # 85895 ; http://n2t.net/addgene:85895 ; RRID:Addgene_85895)
